>Addgene plasmid #104875 | pBAC-ECFP-15xQUAS_TATA-SV40 | addgene full sequence | sequence record 205211 | Addgene NGS Result
TGCTGTGTTTAGTAATAGAACTCTTGCTTGCTTTGCTATTTACACCACAAAGGAAAAAGCTGCACTGCTA
TACAAGAAAATTATGGAAAAATATTTGATGTATAGTGCCTTGACTAGAGATCATAATCAGCCATACCACA
TTTGTAGAGGTTTTACTTGCTTTAAAAAACCTCCCACACCTCCCCCTGAACCTGAAACATAAAATGAATG
CAATTGTTGTTGTTAACTTGTTTATTGCAGCTTATAATGGTTACAAATAAAGCAATAGCATCACAAATTT
CACAAATAAAGCATTTTTTTCACTGCATTCTAGTTGTGGTTTGTCCAAACTCATCAATGTATCTTATCAT
GTCTGGATCGATATCTATAACAAGAAAATATATATATAATAAGTTATCACGTAAGTAGAACATGAAATAA
CAATATAATTATCGTATGAGTTAAATCTTAAAAGTCACGTAAAAGATAATCATGCGTCATTTTGACTCAC
GCGGTCGTTATAGTTCAAAATCAGTGACACTTACCGCATTGACAAGCACGCCTCACGGGAGCTCCAAGCG
GCGACTGAGATGTCCTAAATGCACAGCGACGGATTCGCGCTATTTAGAAAGAGAGAGCAATATTTCAAGA
ATGCATGCGTCAATTTTACGCAGACTATCTTTCTAGGGTTAATCTAGCTGCATCAGGATCATATCGTCGG
GTCTTTTTTCCGGCTCAGTCATCGCCCAAGCTGGCGCTATCTGGGCATCGGGGAGGAAGAAGCCCGTGCC
TTTTCCCGCGAGGTTGAAGCGGCATGGAAAGAGTTTGCCGAGGATGACTGCTGCTGCATTGACGTTGAGC
GAAAACGCACGTTTACCATGATGATTCGGGAAGGTGTGGCCATGCACGCCTTTAACGGTGAACTGTTCGT
TCAGGCCACCTGGGATACCAGTTCGTCGCGGCTTTTCCGGACACAGTTCCGGATGGTCAGCCCGAAGCGC
ATCAGCAACCCGAACAATACCGGCGACAGCCGGAACTGCCGTGCCGGTGTGCAGATTAATGACAGCGGTG
CGGCGCTGGGATATTACGTCAGCGAGGACGGGTATCCTGGCTGGATGCCGCAGAAATGGACATGGATACC
CCGTGAGTTACCCGGCGGGCGCGCTTGGCGTAATCATGGTCATAGCTGTTTCCTGTGTGAAATTGTTATC
CGCTCACAATTCCACACAACATACGAGCCGGAAGCATAAAGTGTAAAGCCTGGGGTGCCTAATGAGTGAG
CTAACTCACATTAATTGCGTTGCGCTCACTGCCCGCTTTCCAGTCGGGAAACCTGTCGTGCCAGCTGCAT
TAATGAATCGGCCAACGCGCGGGGAGAGGCGGTTTGCGTATTGGGCGCTCTTCCGCTTCCTCGCTCACTG
ACTCGCTGCGCTCGGTCGTTCGGCTGCGGCGAGCGGTATCAGCTCACTCAAAGGCGGTAATACGGTTATC
CACAGAATCAGGGGATAACGCAGGAAAGAACATGTGAGCAAAAGGCCAGCAAAAGGCCAGGAACCGTAAA
AAGGCCGCGTTGCTGGCGTTTTTCCATAGGCTCCGCCCCCCTGACGAGCATCACAAAAATCGACGCTCAA
GTCAGAGGTGGCGAAACCCGACAGGACTATAAAGATACCAGGCGTTTCCCCCTGGAAGCTCCCTCGTGCG
CTCTCCTGTTCCGACCCTGCCGCTTACCGGATACCTGTCCGCCTTTCTCCCTTCGGGAAGCGTGGCGCTT
TCTCATAGCTCACGCTGTAGGTATCTCAGTTCGGTGTAGGTCGTTCGCTCCAAGCTGGGCTGTGTGCACG
AACCCCCCGTTCAGCCCGACCGCTGCGCCTTATCCGGTAACTATCGTCTTGAGTCCAACCCGGTAAGACA
CGACTTATCGCCACTGGCAGCAGCCACTGGTAACAGGATTAGCAGAGCGAGGTATGTAGGCGGTGCTACA
GAGTTCTTGAAGTGGTGGCCTAACTACGGCTACACTAGAAGAACAGTATTTGGTATCTGCGCTCTGCTGA
AGCCAGTTACCTTCGGAAAAAGAGTTGGTAGCTCTTGATCCGGCAAACAAACCACCGCTGGTAGCGGTGG
TTTTTTTGTTTGCAAGCAGCAGATTACGCGCAGAAAAAAAGGATCTCAAGAAGATCCTTTGATCTTTTCT
ACGGGGTCTGACGCTCAGTGGAACGAAAACTCACGTTAAGGGATTTTGGTCATGAGATTATCAAAAAGGA
TCTTCACCTAGATCCTTTTAAATTAAAAATGAAGTTTTAAATCAATCTAAAGTATATATGAGTAAACTTG
GTCTGACAGTTACCAATGCTTAATCAGTGAGGCACCTATCTCAGCGATCTGTCTATTTCGTTCATCCATA
GTTGCCTGACTCCCCGTCGTGTAGATAACTACGATACGGGAGGGCTTACCATCTGGCCCCAGTGCTGCAA
TGATACCGCGAGACCCACGCTCACCGGCTCCAGATTTATCAGCAATAAACCAGCCAGCCGGAAGGGCCGA
GCGCAGAAGTGGTCCTGCAACTTTATCCGCCTCCATCCAGTCTATTAATTGTTGCCGGGAAGCTAGAGTA
AGTAGTTCGCCAGTTAATAGTTTGCGCAACGTTGTTGCCATTGCTACAGGCATCGTGGTGTCACGCTCGT
CGTTTGGTATGGCTTCATTCAGCTCCGGTTCCCAACGATCAAGGCGAGTTACATGATCCCCCATGTTGTG
CAAAAAAGCGGTTAGCTCCTTCGGTCCTCCGATCGTTGTCAGAAGTAAGTTGGCCGCAGTGTTATCACTC
ATGGTTATGGCAGCACTGCATAATTCTCTTACTGTCATGCCATCCGTAAGATGCTTTTCTGTGACTGGTG
AGTACTCAACCAAGTCATTCTGAGAATAGTGTATGCGGCGACCGAGTTGCTCTTGCCCGGCGTCAATACG
GGATAATACCGCGCCACATAGCAGAACTTTAAAAGTGCTCATCATTGGAAAACGTTCTTCGGGGCGAAAA
CTCTCAAGGATCTTACCGCTGTTGAGATCCAGTTCGATGTAACCCACTCGTGCACCCAACTGATCTTCAG
CATCTTTTACTTTCACCAGCGTTTCTGGGTGAGCAAAAACAGGAAGGCAAAATGCCGCAAAAAAGGGAAT
AAGGGCGACACGGAAATGTTGAATACTCATACTCTTCCTTTTTCAATATTATTGAAGCATTTATCAGGGT
TATTGTCTCATGAGCGGATACATATTTGAATGTATTTAGAAAAATAAACAAATAGGGGTTCCGCGCACAT
TTCCCCGAAAAGTGCCACCTAAATTGTAAGCGTTAATATTTTGTTAAAATTCGCGTTAAATTTTTGTTAA
ATCAGCTCATTTTTTAACCAATAGGCCGAAATCGGCAAAATCCCTTATAAATCAAAAGAATAGACCGAGA
TAGGGT
[37 nt withheld, positions 3437-3473]
AAAGAACGTGGACTCCAACGTCAAAGG
[49 nt withheld, positions 3501-3549]
T
[91 nt withheld, positions 3551-3641]
G
[124 nt withheld, positions 3643-3766]
CCCATTCGCCATTCAGGCTGCGCAACTGTTGGGAAGGGCGATCGGTGCGGGCCTCTTCGCTATTACGCCA
GCTGGCGAAAGGGGGATGTGCTGCAAGGCGATTAAGTTGGGTAACGCCAGGGTTTTCCCAGTCACGACGT
TGTAAAACGACGGCCAGTGAGCGCGCCTCGTTCATTCACGTTTTTGAACCCGTGGAGGACGGGCAGACTC
GCGGTGCAAATGTGTTTTACAGCGTGATGGAGCAGATGAAGATGCTCGACACGCTGCAGAACACGCAGCT
AGATTAACCCTAGAAAGATAATCATATTGTGACGTACGTTAAAGATAATCATGTGTAAAATTGACGCATG
TGTTTTATCGGTCTGTATATCGAGGTTTATTTATTAATTTGAATAGATATTAAGTTTTATTATATTTACA
CTTACATACTAATAATAAATTCAACAAACAATTTATTTATGTTTATTTATTTATTAAAAAAAACAAAAAC
TCAAAATTTCTTCTATAAAGTAACAAAACTTTTATCGAATTCCTGCAGCCCGGGGGATCCACTAGTTCTA
GTGTTCCCACAATGGTTAATTCGAGCTCGCCCGGGGATCTAATTCAATTAGAGACTAATTCAATTAGAGC
TAATTCAATTAGGATCCAAGCTTATCGATTTCGAACCCTCGACCGCCGGAGTATAAATAGAGGCGCTTCG
TCTACGGAGCGACAATTCAATTCAAACAAGCAAAGTGAACACGTCGCTAAGCGAAAGCTAAGCAAATAAA
CAAGCGCAGCTGAACAAGCTAAACAATCGGGGTACCGCTAGAGTCGACGGTACGATCCACCGGTCGCCAC
CATGGTGAGCAAGGGCGAGGAGCTGTTCACCGGGGTGGTGCCCATCCTGGTCGAGCTGGACGGCGACGTA
AACGGCCACAAGTTCAGCGTGTCCGGCGAGGGCGAGGGCGATGCCACCTACGGCAAGCTGACCCTGAAGT
TCATCTGCACCACCGGCAAGCTGCCCGTGCCCTGGCCCACCCTCGTGACCACCCTGACCTGGGGCGTGCA
GTGCTTCAGCCGCTACCCCGACCACATGAAGCAGCACGACTTCTTCAAGTCCGCCATGCCCGAAGGCTAC
GTCCAGGAGCGCACCATCTTCTTCAAGGACGACGGCAACTACAAGACCCGCGCCGAGGTGAAGTTCGAGG
GCGACACCCTGGTGAACCGCATCGAGCTGAAGGGCATCGACTTCAAGGAGGACGGCAACATCCTGGGGCA
CAAGCTGGAGTACAACTACATCAGCCACAACGTCTATATCACCGCCGACAAGCAGAAGAACGGCATCAAG
GCCAACTTCAAGATCCGCCACAACATCGAGGACGGCAGCGTGCAGCTCGCCGACCACTACCAGCAGAACA
CCCCCATCGGCGACGGCCCCGTGCTGCTGCCCGACAACCACTACCTGAGCACCCAGTCCGCCCTGAGCAA
AGACCCCAACGAGAAGCGCGATCACATGGTCCTGCTGGAGTTCGTGACCGCCGCCGGGATCACTCTCGGC
ATGGACGAGCTGTACAAGTAAAGCGGCCGCGACTCTAGATCATAATCAGCCATACCACATTTGTAGAGGT
TTTACTTGCTTTAAAAAACCTCCCACACCTCCCCCTGAACCTGAAACATAAAATGAATGCAATTGTTGTT
GTTAACTTGTTTATTGCAGCTTATAATGGTTACAAATAAAGCAATAGCATCACAAATTTCACAAATAAAG
CATTTTTTTCACTGCATTCTAGTTGTGGTTTGTCCAAACTCATCAATGTATCTTAAAGCTTATCGATACG
CGTACGGCACTAGAGCGGCCGCCACCGCGGTCACGTGTCACTGGGTCAGTGGGTAATCGCTTATCCTCGG
ATAAACAATTATCCTCACGGGTAATCGCTTATCCGCTCGGGTAATCGCTTATCCTCGGGTAATCGCTTAT
CCTTGGGTAATCGCTTATCCTCGGATAAACAATTATCCTCACGGGTAATCGCTTATCCGCTCGGGTAATC
GCTTATCCTCGGGTAATCGCTTATCCTTGGGTAATCGCTTATCCTCGGATAAACAATTATCCTCACGGGT
AATCGCTTATCCGCTCGGGTAATCGCTTATCCTCGGGTAATCGCTTATCCTTTCACGTTGGGACTCAGTG
AGGAGGACCTGAATTCCTGCAGCCCGAGCGGAGACTCTAGCGAGCGCCGGAGTATAAATAGAGGCGCTTC
GTCTACGGAGCGACAATTCAATTCAAACAAGCAAAGTGAACACGTCGCTAAGCGAAAGCTAAGCAAATAA
ACAAGCGCAGCTGAACAAGCTAAACAATCTGCAGTAAAGTGCAAGTTAAAGTGAATCAATTAAAAGTAAC
CAGCAACCAAGTAAATCAACTGCAACTACTGAAATCTGCCAAGAAGTAATTATTGAATACAAGAAGAGAA
CTCTGAATAGGGAATTGGGAATTCGTTAACAGATCGGGGGATCAATTCGTTAACAGATCTGCGGCCGCGG
CTCGAGACGTCGATCTTTGTGAAGGAACCTTACTTCTGTGGTGTGACATAATTGGACAAACTACCTACAG
AGATTTAAAGCTCTAAGGTAAATATAAAATTTTTAAGTGTATAATGTGTTAAACTACTGATTCTAATTGT
TTGTGTATTTTAGATTCCAACCTATGGAACTGATGAATGGGAGCAGTGGTGGAATGCCTTTAATGAGGAA
AACCTGTTTTGCTCAGAAGAAATGCCATCTAGTGATGATGAGGCTACTGCTGACTCTCAACATTCTACTC
CTCCAAAAAAGAAGAGAAAGGTAGAAGACCCCAAGGACTTTCCTTCAGAATTGCTAAGTTTTTTGAGTCA
Features (pLannotate 1.2.2; 24 found; start..end, strand, type, name):
      1..95      +  CDS            large T antigen (fragment): large T antigen from SV40 (simian virus 40)
    119..202     +  CDS            large T antigen (fragment): large T antigen from SV40 (simian virus 40)
    225..359     +  polyA_signal   SV40 poly(A) signal: SV40 polyadenylation signal
    678..1145    +  CDS            B (fragment): PORTL_LAMBD - Experimental evidence at protein level: Swiss-Prot protein existence level 1. Forms the portal vertex of the capsid (PubMed:6228056, PubMed:6232391). This portal plays critical roles in head assembly, genome packaging, neck/tail attachment, and genome ejection (Probable). The portal protein multimerizes as a single ring-shaped homododecamer arranged around a central channel (PubMed:6232391). Binds to the terminase subunits to form the packaging machine (PubMed:7799432). From Escherichia phage lambda (Bacteriophage lambda).
   1183..1199    -  protein_bind   lac operator: The lac repressor binds to the lac operator to inhibit transcription in E. coli. This inhibition can be relieved by adding lactose or isopropyl-β-D-thiogalactopyranoside (IPTG). lac repressor encoded by lacI
   1207..1237    -  promoter       lac promoter: promoter for the E. coli lac operon
   1252..1273    -  protein_bind   CAP binding site: CAP binding activates transcription in the presence of cAMP. E. coli catabolite activator protein
   1286..1378    -  CDS            lacI (fragment): lac repressor; lacI; The lac repressor binds to the lac operator to inhibit transcription in E. coli. This inhibition can be relieved by adding lactose or isopropyl-β-D-thiogalactopyranoside (IPTG).
   1561..2149    -  rep_origin     ori: high-copy-number ColE1/pMB1/pBR322/pUC origin of replication
   2320..3180    -  CDS            AmpR: β-lactamase; bla; confers resistance to ampicillin, carbenicillin, and related antibiotics
   3181..3285    -  promoter       AmpR promoter: bla
   3338..3766    -  rep_origin     f1 ori (sequence partly withheld): f1 bacteriophage origin of replication; arrow indicates direction of (+) strand synthesis
   3771..3926    -  CDS            lacZα (fragment): LacZα fragment of β-galactosidase; lacZ fragment
   3928..4047    +  CDS            B (fragment): PORTL_LAMBD - Experimental evidence at protein level: Swiss-Prot protein existence level 1. Forms the portal vertex of the capsid (PubMed:6228056, PubMed:6232391). This portal plays critical roles in head assembly, genome packaging, neck/tail attachment, and genome ejection (Probable). The portal protein multimerizes as a single ring-shaped homododecamer arranged around a central channel (PubMed:6232391). Binds to the terminase subunits to form the packaging machine (PubMed:7799432). From Escherichia phage lambda (Bacteriophage lambda).
   4289..4327    -  misc_feature   MCS (fragment): pBluescript multiple cloning site
   4442..4564    +  promoter       hsp70 promoter (fragment): Drosophila melanogaster hsp70Bb promoter
   4608..5327    +  CDS            ECFP: enhanced CFP mammalian codon-optimized
   5344..5427    +  CDS            large T antigen (fragment): large T antigen from SV40 (simian virus 40)
   5450..5571    +  polyA_signal   SV40 poly(A) signal: SV40 polyadenylation signal
   5596..5617    -  misc_feature   MCS (fragment): pBluescript multiple cloning site
   5983..6221    +  promoter       hsp70 promoter: Drosophila melanogaster hsp70Bb promoter
   6298..6372    +  CDS            small t antigen (fragment): SV40 (simian virus 40) small t antigen
   6374..6439    +  intron         small t intron: SV40 (simian virus 40) small t antigen intron
   6569..6589    +  CDS            SV40 NLS: nuclear localization signal of SV40 (simian virus 40) large T antigen
