[The description below was written by a language model from this plasmid's Addgene catalogue record and pLannotate feature annotations shown in this document.]
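Description:
pBAC-ECFP-15xQUAS_TATA-SV40 is an empty piggyBac transposon vector for insect expression, derived from the pXL-BACII-DsRed backbone and intended for building QUAS-driven effector or reporter transgenes for mosquito germline transformation. In bacteria it is maintained as a high-copy plasmid through a ColE1/pUC-type origin and selected with ampicillin via the β-lactamase gene. An f1 origin and remnants of a pBluescript-type backbone (lac promoter/operator, lacZα and lacI fragments, partial polylinkers) are also present. Short stretches matching a phage lambda gene appear to be carried-over filler sequence rather than functional elements. The automated feature table does not annotate the piggyBac terminal repeats or the QUAS repeats themselves, so their positions are inferred from the name and catalogue description only.

Two insect cassettes can be recognised. The first is a transformation marker: an ECFP coding sequence preceded by a fragment of the Drosophila hsp70 promoter and followed by an SV40 polyadenylation signal. The record does not state which enhancer elements direct its tissue pattern. The second is the cloning cassette, in which 15 copies of the QUAS binding site for the QF transcription factor sit upstream of a minimal hsp70 TATA promoter, followed by an SV40 3' region comprising the small t intron and the poly(A) signal, with flanking T antigen fragments. No insert is present. The depositor lists BglII, XhoI and AatII as the sites for inserting a gene of interest. Once integrated with piggyBac transposase, the resulting QUAS-geneX line should express the gene only when crossed to a QF driver line, giving binary Q-system control. The associated study applied this approach to the olfactory system of Anopheles gambiae.
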