Addgene plasmid #104875: pBAC-ECFP-15xQUAS_TATA-SV40
Purpose: (Empty Backbone) piggyBac vector for cloning 15xQUAS transgenes; used for mosquito tranformation
Depositing lab: Christopher Potter. Depositing organization: Johns Hopkins University and School of Medicine. Publication: Organization of olfactory centres in the malaria mosquito Anopheles gambiae. Riabinina O, Task D, Marr E, Lin CC, Alford R, O'Brochta DA, Potter CJ. Nat Commun. 2016 Oct 3;7:13010. doi: 10.1038/ncomms13010. PubMed 27694947.
Backbone
  Vector backbone: pXL-BACII-DsRed
  Backbone manufacturer: Potter Lab
  Vector type: Insect Expression
Growth in bacteria
  Bacterial resistance: Ampicillin, 100 μg/mL
  Growth temperature: 37°C
  Growth strain: DH5alpha
  Copy number: High Copy
Gene/Insert
  Gene/Insert name: None
Terms and licenses: Academic/Nonprofit Terms; Industry Terms: Not Available to Industry
Depositor comments: This vector can be used to clone new QUAS-geneX for mosquito tranformation. Restriction sites for cloning:BglII, XhoI, AatII
How to cite: pBAC-ECFP-15xQUAS_TATA-SV40 was a gift from Christopher Potter (Addgene plasmid # 104875 ; http://n2t.net/addgene:104875 ; RRID:Addgene_104875)
